>Addgene plasmid #149427 | 1098E=TI-pgSIT[tra,bTub,Hasp70Bb-Cas9] | addgene full sequence | sequence record 301649 | Addgene NGS Result
TGCATCAGCTGGGTTTTAGAGCTAGAAATAGCAAGTTAAAATAAGGCTAGTCCGTTATCAACTTGAAAAA
GTGGCACCGAGTCGGTGCTTTTTTTTTTGCCTACCTGGAGCCTGAGAGTTGTTCAATAAAATAAAAATGT
TTCGTTTTTTTGCTTTCGCCAGTATTTATTATTTTTCATCAATATGTATTCAATTTGGTATGTATTTAGT
AATTGTAATATATAGACAATGGTTTTCCGTTGACGTACATACATCTGACGTGTGTTTATTTAGACATAAT
AGTTATGTTTTCACATCTTTTTAATGTTCGCTTAATGCGTATGCATTCTAGACAATTGTGCTCGGCAACA
GTATATTTGTGGTGTGCCAACCAACAACCTGCAGGAGCTCCAGCTTTTGTCTCGAGTCGAGAAATTTCTC
TGGCCGTTATTCGTTATTCTCTCTTTTCTTTTTGGGTCTCTCCCTCTCTGCACTAATGCTCTCTCACTCT
GTCACACAGTAAACGGCATACTGCTCTCGTTGGTTCGAGAGAGCGCGCCTCGAATGTTCGCGAAAAGAGC
GCCGGAGTATAAATAGAGGCGCTTCGTCTACGGAGCGACAATTCAATTCAAACAAGCAAAGTGAACACGT
CGCTAAGCGAAAGCTAAGCAAATAAACAAGCGCAGCTGAACAAGCTAAACAATCTGCAGTAAAGTGCAAG
TTAAAGTGAATCAATTAAAAGTAACCAGCAACCAAGTAAATCAACTGCAACTACTGAAATCTGCCAAGAA
GTAATTATTGAATACAAGAAGAGAACTCTGTTTAAACAAAATGGACTATAAGGACCACGACGGAGACTAC
AAGGATCATGATATTGATTACAAAGACGATGACGATAAGATGGCCCCAAAGAAGAAGCGGAAGGTCGGTA
TCCACGGAGTCCCAGCAGCCGACAAGAAGTACAGCATCGGCCTGGACATCGGCACCAACTCTGTGGGCTG
GGCCGTGATCACCGACGAGTACAAGGTGCCCAGCAAGAAATTCAAGGTGCTGGGCAACACCGACCGGCAC
AGCATCAAGAAGAACCTGATCGGAGCCCTGCTGTTCGACAGCGGCGAAACAGCCGAGGCCACCCGGCTGA
AGAGAACCGCCAGAAGAAGATACACCAGACGGAAGAACCGGATCTGCTATCTGCAAGAGATCTTCAGCAA
CGAGATGGCCAAGGTGGACGACAGCTTCTTCCACAGACTGGAAGAGTCCTTCCTGGTGGAAGAGGATAAG
AAGCACGAGCGGCACCCCATCTTCGGCAACATCGTGGACGAGGTGGCCTACCACGAGAAGTACCCCACCA
TCTACCACCTGAGAAAGAAACTGGTGGACAGCACCGACAAGGCCGACCTGCGGCTGATCTATCTGGCCCT
GGCCCACATGATCAAGTTCCGGGGCCACTTCCTGATCGAGGGCGACCTGAACCCCGACAACAGCGACGTG
GACAAGCTGTTCATCCAGCTGGTGCAGACCTACAACCAGCTGTTCGAGGAAAACCCCATCAACGCCAGCG
GCGTGGACGCCAAGGCCATCCTGTCTGCCAGACTGAGCAAGAGCAGACGGCTGGAAAATCTGATCGCCCA
GCTGCCCGGCGAGAAGAAGAATGGCCTGTTCGGAAACCTGATTGCCCTGAGCCTGGGCCTGACCCCCAAC
TTCAAGAGCAACTTCGACCTGGCCGAGGATGCCAAACTGCAGCTGAGCAAGGACACCTACGACGACGACC
TGGACAACCTGCTGGCCCAGATCGGCGACCAGTACGCCGACCTGTTTCTGGCCGCCAAGAACCTGTCCGA
CGCCATCCTGCTGAGCGACATCCTGAGAGTGAACACCGAGATCACCAAGGCCCCCCTGAGCGCCTCTATG
ATCAAGAGATACGACGAGCACCACCAGGACCTGACCCTGCTGAAAGCTCTCGTGCGGCAGCAGCTGCCTG
AGAAGTACAAAGAGATTTTCTTCGACCAGAGCAAGAACGGCTACGCCGGCTACATTGACGGCGGAGCCAG
CCAGGAAGAGTTCTACAAGTTCATCAAGCCCATCCTGGAAAAGATGGACGGCACCGAGGAACTGCTCGTG
AAGCTGAACAGAGAGGACCTGCTGCGGAAGCAGCGGACCTTCGACAACGGCAGCATCCCCCACCAGATCC
ACCTGGGAGAGCTGCACGCCATTCTGCGGCGGCAGGAAGATTTTTACCCATTCCTGAAGGACAACCGGGA
AAAGATCGAGAAGATCCTGACCTTCCGCATCCCCTACTACGTGGGCCCTCTGGCCAGGGGAAACAGCAGA
TTCGCCTGGATGACCAGAAAGAGCGAGGAAACCATCACCCCCTGGAACTTCGAGGAAGTGGTGGACAAGG
GCGCTTCCGCCCAGAGCTTCATCGAGCGGATGACCAACTTCGATAAGAACCTGCCCAACGAGAAGGTGCT
GCCCAAGCACAGCCTGCTGTACGAGTACTTCACCGTGTATAACGAGCTGACCAAAGTGAAATACGTGACC
GAGGGAATGAGAAAGCCCGCCTTCCTGAGCGGCGAGCAGAAAAAGGCCATCGTGGACCTGCTGTTCAAGA
CCAACCGGAAAGTGACCGTGAAGCAGCTGAAAGAGGACTACTTCAAGAAAATCGAGTGCTTCGACTCCGT
GGAAATCTCCGGCGTGGAAGATCGGTTCAACGCCTCCCTGGGCACATACCACGATCTGCTGAAAATTATC
AAGGACAAGGACTTCCTGGACAATGAGGAAAACGAGGACATTCTGGAAGATATCGTGCTGACCCTGACAC
TGTTTGAGGACAGAGAGATGATCGAGGAACGGCTGAAAACCTATGCCCACCTGTTCGACGACAAAGTGAT
GAAGCAGCTGAAGCGGCGGAGATACACCGGCTGGGGCAGGCTGAGCCGGAAGCTGATCAACGGCATCCGG
GACAAGCAGTCCGGCAAGACAATCCTGGATTTCCTGAAGTCCGACGGCTTCGCCAACAGAAACTTCATGC
AGCTGATCCACGACGACAGCCTGACCTTTAAAGAGGACATCCAGAAAGCCCAGGTGTCCGGCCAGGGCGA
TAGCCTGCACGAGCACATTGCCAATCTGGCCGGCAGCCCCGCCATTAAGAAGGGCATCCTGCAGACAGTG
AAGGTGGTGGACGAGCTCGTGAAAGTGATGGGCCGGCACAAGCCCGAGAACATCGTGATCGAAATGGCCA
GAGAGAACCAGACCACCCAGAAGGGACAGAAGAACAGCCGCGAGAGAATGAAGCGGATCGAAGAGGGCAT
CAAAGAGCTGGGCAGCCAGATCCTGAAAGAACACCCCGTGGAAAACACCCAGCTGCAGAACGAGAAGCTG
TACCTGTACTACCTGCAGAATGGGCGGGATATGTACGTGGACCAGGAACTGGACATCAACCGGCTGTCCG
ACTACGATGTGGACCATATCGTGCCTCAGAGCTTTCTGAAGGACGACTCCATCGACAACAAGGTGCTGAC
CAGAAGCGACAAGAACCGGGGCAAGAGCGACAACGTGCCCTCCGAAGAGGTCGTGAAGAAGATGAAGAAC
TACTGGCGGCAGCTGCTGAACGCCAAGCTGATTACCCAGAGAAAGTTCGACAATCTGACCAAGGCCGAGA
GAGGCGGCCTGAGCGAACTGGATAAGGCCGGCTTCATCAAGAGACAGCTGGTGGAAACCCGGCAGATCAC
AAAGCACGTGGCACAGATCCTGGACTCCCGGATGAACACTAAGTACGACGAGAATGACAAGCTGATCCGG
GAAGTGAAAGTGATCACCCTGAAGTCCAAGCTGGTGTCCGATTTCCGGAAGGATTTCCAGTTTTACAAAG
TGCGCGAGATCAACAACTACCACCACGCCCACGACGCCTACCTGAACGCCGTCGTGGGAACCGCCCTGAT
CAAAAAGTACCCTAAGCTGGAAAGCGAGTTCGTGTACGGCGACTACAAGGTGTACGACGTGCGGAAGATG
ATCGCCAAGAGCGAGCAGGAAATCGGCAAGGCTACCGCCAAGTACTTCTTCTACAGCAACATCATGAACT
TTTTCAAGACCGAGATTACCCTGGCCAACGGCGAGATCCGGAAGCGGCCTCTGATCGAGACAAACGGCGA
AACCGGGGAGATCGTGTGGGATAAGGGCCGGGATTTTGCCACCGTGCGGAAAGTGCTGAGCATGCCCCAA
GTGAATATCGTGAAAAAGACCGAGGTGCAGACAGGCGGCTTCAGCAAAGAGTCTATCCTGCCCAAGAGGA
ACAGCGATAAGCTGATCGCCAGAAAGAAGGACTGGGACCCTAAGAAGTACGGCGGCTTCGACAGCCCCAC
CGTGGCCTATTCTGTGCTGGTGGTGGCCAAAGTGGAAAAGGGCAAGTCCAAGAAACTGAAGAGTGTGAAA
GAGCTGCTGGGGATCACCATCATGGAAAGAAGCAGCTTCGAGAAGAATCCCATCGACTTTCTGGAAGCCA
AGGGCTACAAAGAAGTGAAAAAGGACCTGATCATCAAGCTGCCTAAGTACTCCCTGTTCGAGCTGGAAAA
CGGCCGGAAGAGAATGCTGGCCTCTGCCGGCGAACTGCAGAAGGGAAACGAACTGGCCCTGCCCTCCAAA
TATGTGAACTTCCTGTACCTGGCCAGCCACTATGAGAAGCTGAAGGGCTCCCCCGAGGATAATGAGCAGA
AACAGCTGTTTGTGGAACAGCACAAGCACTACCTGGACGAGATCATCGAGCAGATCAGCGAGTTCTCCAA
GAGAGTGATCCTGGCCGACGCTAATCTGGACAAAGTGCTGTCCGCCTACAACAAGCACCGGGATAAGCCC
ATCAGAGAGCAGGCCGAGAATATCATCCACCTGTTTACCCTGACCAATCTGGGAGCCCCTGCCGCCTTCA
AGTACTTTGACACCACCATCGACCGGAAGAGGTACACCAGCACCAAAGAGGTGCTGGACGCCACCCTGAT
CCACCAGAGCATCACCGGCCTGTACGAGACACGGATCGACCTGTCTCAGCTGGGAGGCGACAAAAGGCCG
GCGGCCACGAAAAAGGCCGGCCAGGCAAAAAAGAAAAAGGAGGGCAGAGGAAGTCTTCTAACATGCGGTG
ACGTGGAGGAGAATCCCGGCCCTATGGTGAGCAAGGGCGAGGAGCTGTTCACCGGGGTGGTGCCCATCCT
GGTCGAGCTGGACGGCGACGTAAACGGCCACAAGTTCAGCGTGTCCGGCGAGGGCGAGGGCGATGCCACC
TACGGCAAGCTGACCCTGAAGTTCATCTGCACCACCAGCAAGCTGCCCGTGCCCTGGCCCACCCTCGTGA
CCACCCTGACCTACGGCGTGCAGTGCTTCAGCCGCTACCCCGACCACATGAAGCAGCACGACTTCTTCAA
GTCCGCCATGCCCGAAGGCTACGTCCAGGAGCGCACCATCTTCTTCAAGGACGACGGCAACTACAAGACC
CGCGCCGAGGTGAAGTTCGAGGGCGACACCCTGGTGAACCGCATCGAGCTGAAGGGCATCGACTTCAAGG
AGGACGGCAACATCCTGGGGCACAAGCTGGAGTACAACTACAACAGCCACAACGTCTATATCATGGCCGA
CAAGCAGAAGAACGGCATCAAGGTGAACTTCAAGATCCGCCACAACATCGAGGACGGCAGCGTGCAGCTC
GCCGACCACTACCAGCAGAACACCCCCATCGGCGACGGCCCCGTGCTGCTGCCCGACAACCACTACCTGA
GCACCCAGTCCGCCCTGAGCAAAGACCCCAACGAGAAGCGCGATCACATGGTCCTGCTGGAGTTCGTGAC
CGCCGCCGGGATCACTCTCGGCATGGACGAGCTGTACAAGTAATTAATTAACTAGAATGAATCGTTTTTA
AAATAACAAATCAATTGTTTTATAATATTCGTACGATTCTTTGATTATGTAATAAAATGTGATCATTAGG
AAGATTACGAAAAATATAAAAAATATGAGTTCTGTGTGTATAACAAATGCTGTAAACGCCACAATTGTGT
TTGTTGCAAATAAACCCATGATTATTTGATTAAAATTGTTGTTTTCTTTGTTCATAGACAATAGTGTGTT
TTGCCTAAACGTGTACTGCATAAACTCCATGCGAGTGTATAGCGAGCTAGTGGCTAACGCTTGCCCCACC
AAAGTAGATTCGTCAAAATCCTCAATTTCATCACCCTCCTCCAAGTTTAACATTTGGCCGTCGGAATTAA
CTTCTAAAGATGCCACATAATCTAATAAATGAAATAGAGATTCAAACGTGGCGTCATCGTCCGTTTCGAC
CATTTCCGAAAAGAACTCGGGCATAAACTCTATGATTTCTCTGGACGTGGTGTTGTCGAAACTCTCAAAG
TACGCAGTCAGGAACGTGCGCGACATGTCGTCGGGAAACTCGCGCGGAAACATGTTGTTGTAACCGAACG
GGTCCCATAGCGCCAAAACCAAATCTGCCAGCGTCAATAGAATGAGCACGATGCCGACAATGGAGCTGGC
TTGGATAGCGATTCGAGTTAACGGCCGGAGGCCTGATCCACTAGTGTCGACGATGTAGGTCACGGTCTCG
AAGCCGCGGTGCGGGTGCCAGGGCGTGCCCTTGGGCTCCCCGGGCGCGTACTCCACCTCACCCATCTGGT
CCATCATGATGAACGGGTCGAGGTGGCGGTAGTTGATCCCGGCGAACGCGCGGCGCACCGGGAAGCCCTC
GCCCTCGAAACCGCTGGGCGCGGTGGTCACGGTGAGCACGGGACGTGCGACGGCGTCGGCGGGTGCGGAT
ACGCGGGGCAGCGTCAGCGGGTTCTCGACGGTCACGGCGGGCATGTCGACACTAGTTCTAGCCAGCTTTT
GTTCCCTTTAGTGAGGGTTAATTTCGAGCTTGGCGTAATCATGGTCATAGCTGTTTCCTGTGTGAAATTG
TTATCCGCTCACAATTCCACACAACATACGAGCCGGAAGCATAAAGTGTAAAGCCTGGGGTGCCTAATGA
GTGAGCTAACTCACATTAATTGCGTTGCGCTCACTGCCCGCTTTCCAGTCGGGAAACCTGTCGTGCCAGC
TGCATTAATGAATCGGCCAACGCGCGGGGAGAGGCGGTTTGCGTATTGGGCGCTCTTCCGCTTCCTCGCT
CACTGACTCGCTGCGCTCGGTCGTTCGGCTGCGGCGAGCGGTATCAGCTCACTCAAAGGCGGTAATACGG
TTATCCACAGAATCAGGGGATAACGCAGGAAAGAACATGTGAGCAAAAGGCCAGCAAAAGGCCAGGAACC
GTAAAAAGGCCGCGTTGCTGGCGTTTTTCCATAGGCTCCGCCCCCCTGACGAGCATCACAAAAATCGACG
CTCAAGTCAGAGGTGGCGAAACCCGACAGGACTATAAAGATACCAGGCGTTTCCCCCTGGAAGCTCCCTC
GTGCGCTCTCCTGTTCCGACCCTGCCGCTTACCGGATACCTGTCCGCCTTTCTCCCTTCGGGAAGCGTGG
CGCTTTCTCATAGCTCACGCTGTAGGTATCTCAGTTCGGTGTAGGTCGTTCGCTCCAAGCTGGGCTGTGT
GCACGAACCCCCCGTTCAGCCCGACCGCTGCGCCTTATCCGGTAACTATCGTCTTGAGTCCAACCCGGTA
AGACACGACTTATCGCCACTGGCAGCAGCCACTGGTAACAGGATTAGCAGAGCGAGGTATGTAGGCGGTG
CTACAGAGTTCTTGAAGTGGTGGCCTAACTACGGCTACACTAGAAGAACAGTATTTGGTATCTGCGCTCT
GCTGAAGCCAGTTACCTTCGGAAAAAGAGTTGGTAGCTCTTGATCCGGCAAACAAACCACCGCTGGTAGC
GGTGGTTTTTTTGTTTGCAAGCAGCAGATTACGCGCAGAAAAAAAGGATCTCAAGAAGATCCTTTGATCT
TTTCTACGGGGTCTGACGCTCAGTGGAACGAAAACTCACGTTAAGGGATTTTGGTCATGAGATTATCAAA
AAGGATCTTCACCTAGATCCTTTTAAATTAAAAATGAAGTTTTAAATCAATCTAAAGTATATATGAGTAA
ACTTGGTCTGACAGTTACCAATGCTTAATCAGTGAGGCACCTATCTCAGCGATCTGTCTATTTCGTTCAT
CCATAGTTGCCTGACTCCCCGTCGTGTAGATAACTACGATACGGGAGGGCTTACCATCTGGCCCCAGTGC
TGCAATGATACCGCGAGACCCACGCTCACCGGCTCCAGATTTATCAGCAATAAACCAGCCAGCCGGAAGG
GCCGAGCGCAGAAGTGGTCCTGCAACTTTATCCGCCTCCATCCAGTCTATTAATTGTTGCCGGGAAGCTA
GAGTAAGTAGTTCGCCAGTTAATAGTTTGCGCAACGTTGTTGCCATTGCTACAGGCATCGTGGTGTCACG
CTCGTCGTTTGGTATGGCTTCATTCAGCTCCGGTTCCCAACGATCAAGGCGAGTTACATGATCCCCCATG
TTGTGCAAAAAAGCGGTTAGCTCCTTCGGTCCTCCGATCGTTGTCAGAAGTAAGTTGGCCGCAGTGTTAT
CACTCATGGTTATGGCAGCACTGCATAATTCTCTTACTGTCATGCCATCCGTAAGATGCTTTTCTGTGAC
TGGTGAGTACTCAACCAAGTCATTCTGAGAATAGTGTATGCGGCGACCGAGTTGCTCTTGCCCGGCGTCA
ATACGGGATAATACCGCGCCACATAGCAGAACTTTAAAAGTGCTCATCATTGGAAAACGTTCTTCGGGGC
GAAAACTCTCAAGGATCTTACCGCTGTTGAGATCCAGTTCGATGTAACCCACTCGTGCACCCAACTGATC
TTCAGCATCTTTTACTTTCACCAGCGTTTCTGGGTGAGCAAAAACAGGAAGGCAAAATGCCGCAAAAAAG
GGAATAAGGGCGACACGGAAATGTTGAATACTCATACTCTTCCTTTTTCAATATTATTGAAGCATTTATC
AGGGTTATTGTCTCATGAGCGGATACATATTTGAATGTATTTAGAAAAATAAACAAATAGGGGTTCCGCG
CACATTTCCCCGAAAAGTGCCACCTAAATTGTAAGCGTTAATATTTTGTTAAAATTCGCGTTAAATTTTT
GTTAAATCAGCTCATTTTTTAACCAATAGGCCGAAATCGGCAAAATCCCTTATAAATCAAAAGAATAGAC
CGAGATAGGGT
[37 nt withheld, positions 9182-9218]
AAAGAACGTGGACTCCAACGTCAAAGG
[49 nt withheld, positions 9246-9294]
T
[91 nt withheld, positions 9296-9386]
G
[124 nt withheld, positions 9388-9511]
CCCATTCGCCATTCAGGCTGCGCAACTGTTGGGAAGGGCGATCGGTGCGGGCCTCTTCGCTATTACGCCA
GCTGGCGAAAGGGGGATGTGCTGCAAGGCGATTAAGTTGGGTAACGCCAGGGTTTTCCCAGTCACGACGT
TGTAAAACGACGGCCAGTGAATTGTAATACGACTCACTATAGGGCGAATTGGGTACGTACCGGGCCCCTA
GTATGTATGTAAGTTAATAAAACCCATTTTTGCGGAAAGTAGATAAAAAAAACATTTTTTTTTTTTACTG
CACTGGATATCATTGAACTTATCTGATCAGTTTTAAATTTACTTCGATCCAAGGGTATTTGATGTACCAG
GTTCTTTCGATTACCTCTCACTCAAAATGACATTCCACTCAAAGTCAGCGCTGTTTGCCTCCTTCTCTGT
CCACAGAAATATCGCCGTCTCTTTCGCCGCTGCGTCCGCTATCTCTTTCGCCACCGTTTGTAGCGTTACG
TAGCGTCAATGTCCGCCTTCAGTTGCATTTTGTCAGCGGTTTCGTGACGAAGCTCCAAGCGGTTTACGCC
ATCAATTAAACACAAAGTGCTGTGCCAAAACTCCTCTCGCTTCTTATTTTTGTTTGTTTTTTGAGTGATT
GGGGTGGTGATTGGTTTTGGGTGGGTAAGCAGGGGAAAGTGTGAAAAATCCCGGCAATGGGCCAAGAGGA
TCAGGAGCTATTAATTCGCGGAGGCAGCAAACACCCATCTGCCGAGCATCTGAACAATGTGAGTAGTACA
TGTGCATACATCTTAAGTTCACTTGATCTATAGGAACTGCGATTGCAACATCAAATTGTCTGCGGCGTGA
GAACTGCGACCCACAAAAATCCCAAACCGCAATTGCACAAACAAATAGTGACACGAAACAGATTATTCTG
GTAGCTGTTCTCGCTATATAAGACAATTTTTGAGATCATATCATGATCAAGACATCTAAAGGCATTCATT
TTCGACTATATTCTTTTTTACAAAAAATATAACAACCAGATATTTTAAGCTGATCCTAGATGCACAAAAA
ATAAATAAAAGTATAAACCTACTTCGTAGGATACTTCGGGGTACTTTTTGTTCGGGGTTAGATGAGCATA
ACGCTTGTAGTTGATATTTGAGATCCCCTATCATTGCAGGGTGACAGCGGAGCGGCTTCGCAGAGCTGCA
TTAACCAGGGCTTCGGGCAGGCCAAAAACTACGGCACGCTCCGGCCACCCAGTCCGCCGGAGGACTCCGG
TTCAGGGAGCGGCCAACTAGCCGAGAACCTCACCTATGCCTGGCACAATATGGACATCTTTGGGGCGGTC
AATCAGCCGGGCTCCGGATGGCGGCAGCTGGTCAACCGGACACGCGGACTATTCTGCAACGAGCGACACA
TACCGGCGCCCAGGAAACATTTGCTCAAGAACGGTGAGTTTCTATTCGCAGTCGGCTGATCTGTGTGAAA
TCTTAATAAAGGGTCCAATTACCAATTTGAAACTCAGTTTGCGGCGTGGCCTATCCGGGCGAACTTTTGG
CCGTGATGGGCAGTTCCGGTGCCGGAAAGACGACCCTGCTGAATGCCCTTGCCTTTCGATCGCCGCAGGG
CATCCAAGTATCGCCATCCGGGATGCGACTGCTCAATGGCCAACCTGTGGACGCCAAGGAGATGCAGGCC
AGGTGCGCCTATGTCCAGCAGGATGACCTCTTTATCGGCTCCCTAACGGCCAGGGAACACCTGATTTTCC
AAGCCATGGTGCGGATGCCACGACATCTGACCTATCGGCAGCGAGTGGCCCGCGTGGATCAGGTGATCCA
GGAGCTTTCGCTCAGCAAATGTCAGCACACGATCATCGGTGTGCCCGGCAGGGTGAAAGGTCTGTCCGGC
GGAGAAAGGAAGCGTCTGGCATTCGCCTCCGAGGCTCTAACCGATCCGCCGCTTCTGATCTGCGATGAGC
CCACCTCCGGACTGGACTCCTTTACCGCCCACAGCGTCGTCCAGGTGCTGAAGAAGCTGTCGCAGAAGGG
CAAGACCGTCATCCTGACCATTCATCAGCCGTCTTCCGAGCTGTTTGAGCTCTTTGACAAGATCCTTCTG
ATGGCCGAGGGCAGGGTAGCTTTCTTGGGCACTCCCAGCGAAGCCGTCGACTTCTTTTCCTAGTGAGTTC
GATGTGTTTATTAAGGGTATCTAGTATTACATAACATCTCAACTCCTATCCAGCGTGGGTGCCCAGTGTC
CTACCAACTACAATCCGGCGGACTTTTACGTACAGGTGTTGGCCGTTGTGCCCGGACGGGAGATCGAGTC
CCGTGATCGGATCGCCAAGATATGCGACAATTTTGCCATTAGCAAAGTAGCCCGGGATATGGAGCAGTTG
TTGGCCACCAAAAATCTGGAGAAGCCACTGGAGCAGCCGGAGAATGGGTACACCTACAAGGCCACCTGGT
TCATGCAGTTCCGGGCGGTCCTGTGGCGATCCTGGCTGTCGGTGCTCAAGGAACCACTCCTCGTAAAAGT
GCGACTTATTCAGACAACGGTGAGTGGTTCCAGTGGAAACAAATGATATAACGCTTACAATTCTTGGAAA
CAAATTCGCTAGATTTTAGATAGAATTGCCTGATTCCACACCCTTCTTAGTTTTTTTCAATGAGATGTAT
AGTTTATAGTTTTGCAGAAGATAAATAAATTTCATTTAACTCGCGAATATTAATGAGATGCGAGTAACAT
TTTAATTTGCAGATGGTTGCCATCTTGATTGGCCTCATCTTTTTGGGCCAACAACTCACGCAAGTGGGTG
TGATGAATATCAACGGAGCCATCTTCCTCTTCCTGACCAACATGACCTTTCAAAACGTCTTTGCCACGAT
AAATGTAAGTCATGTTTAGAATACATTTGCATTTCAATAATTTACTAACTTTCTAATGAATCGATTCGAT
TTAGGTGTTCACCTCAGAGCTGCCAGTTTTTATGAGGGAGGCCCGAAGTCGACTTTATCGCTGTGACACA
TACTTTCTGGGCAAAACGATTGCCGAATTGCCGCTTTTTCTCACAGTGCCACTGGTCTTCACGGCGATTG
CCTATCCGATGATCGGACTGCGGGCCGGAGTGCTGCACTTCTTCAACTGCCTGGCGCTGGTCACTCTGGT
GGCCAATGTGTCAACGTCCTTCGGATATCTAATATCCTGCGCCAGCTCCTCGACCTCGATGGCGCTGTCT
GTGGGTCCGCCGGTTATCATACCATTCCTGCTCTTTGGCGGCTTCTTCTTGAACTCGGGCTCGGTGCCAG
TATACCTCAAATGGTTGTCGTACCTCTCATGGTTCCGTTACGCCAACGAGGGTCTGCTGATTAACCAATG
GGCGGACGTGGAGCCGGGCGAAATTAGCTGCACATCGTCGAACACCACGTGCCCCAGTTCGGGCAAGGTC
ATCCTGGAGACGCTTAACTTCTCCGCCGCCGATCTGCCGCTGGACTACGTGGGTCTGGCCATTCTCATCG
TGAGCTTCCGGGTGCTCGCATATCTGGCTCTAAGACTTCGGGCCCGACGCAAGGAGTAGCCGACATATAT
CCGAAATAACTGCTTGTTTTTTTTTTTTACCATTATTACCATCGTGTTTACTGTTTATTGCCCCCTCAAA
AAGCTAATGTAATTATATTTGTGCCAATAAAAACAAGATATGACCTATAGAATACAAGTATTTCCCCTTC
GAACATCCCCACAAGTAGACTTTGGATTTGTCTTCTAACCAAAAGACTTACACACCTGCATACCTTACAT
CAAAAACTCGTTTATCGCTACATAAAACACCGGGATATATTTTTTATATACATACTTTTCAAATCGCGCG
CCCTCTTCATAATTCACCTCCACCACACCACGTTTCGTAGTTGCTCTTTCGCTGTCTCCCACCCGCTCTC
CGCAACACATTCACCTTTTGTTCGACGACCTTGGAGCGACTGTCGTTAGTTCCGCGCGATTCGGTTCGCT
CAAATGGTTCCGAGTGGTTCATTTCGTCTCAATAGAAATTAGTAATAAATATTTGTATGTACAATTTATT
TGCTCCAATATATTTGTATATATTTCCCTCACAGCTATATTTATTCTAATTTAATATTATGACTTTTTAA
GGTAATTTTTTGTGACCTGTTCGGAGTGATTAGCGTTACAATTTGAACTGAAAGTGACATCCAGTGTTTG
TTCCTTGTGTAGATGCATCTCAAAAAAATGGTGGGCATAATAGTGTTGTTTATATATATCAAAAATAACA
ACTATAATAATAAGAATACATTTAATTTAGAAAATGCTTGGATTTCACTGGAACTAGGCTAGCATAACTT
CGTATAATGTATGCTATACGAAGTTATGCTAGCGGATCCGAATTCTTTTTTGCTCACCTGTGATTGCTCC
TACTCAAATACAAAAACATCAAATTTTCTGTCAATAAAGCATATTTATTTATATTTATTTTACAGGAAAG
AATTCCTTTTAAAGTGTATTTTAACCTATAATGAAAAACGATTAAAAAAAATACATAAAATAATTCGAAA
ATTTTTGAATAGCCCAGGTTGATAAAAATTCATTTCATACGTTTTATAACTTATGCCCCTAAGTATTTTT
TGACCATAGTGTTTCAATTCTACATTAATTTTACAGAGTAGAATGAAACGCCACCTACTCAGCCAAGAGG
CGAAAAGGTTAGCTCGCCAAGCAGAGAGGGCGCCAGTGCTCACTACTTTTTATAATTCTCAACTTCTTTT
TCCAGACTCAGTTCGTATATATAGACCTATTTTCAATTTAACGTCGGATTCCGTACTTTGCAGACGGTTT
TAGAGCTAGAAATAGCAAGTTAAAATAAGGCTAGTCCGTTATCAACTTGAAAAAGTGGCACCGAGTCGGT
GCTTTTTTTTTTGGTACCGGGAATTGGGAATTGGGCAATATTTAAATGGCGGCGCGCCGAATTCTTTTTT
GCTCACCTGTGATTGCTCCTACTCAAATACAAAAACATCAAATTTTCTGTCAATAAAGCATATTTATTTA
TATTTATTTTACAGGAAAGAATTCCTTTTAAAGTGTATTTTAACCTATAATGAAAAACGATTAAAAAAAA
TACATAAAATAATTCGAAAATTTTTGAATAGCCCAGGTTGATAAAAATTCATTTCATACGTTTTATAACT
TATGCCCCTAAGTATTTTTTGACCATAGTGTTTCAATTCTACATTAATTTTACAGAGTAGAATGAAACGC
CACCTACTCAGCCAAGAGGCGAAAAGGTTAGCTCGCCAAGCAGAGAGGGCGCCAGTGCTCACTACTTTTT
ATAATTCTCAACTTCTTTTTCCAGACTCAGTTCGTATATATAGACCTATTTTCAATTTAACGTCGCCTGA
GTG
Features (pLannotate 1.2.2; 25 found; start..end, strand, type, name):
     13..88      +  misc_RNA       gRNA scaffold: guide RNA scaffold for the Streptococcus pyogenes CRISPR/Cas9 system
    333..378     +  protein_bind   gypsy insulator (fragment): chromatin insulator from Drosophila Su(Hw), CP190, and Mod(mdg4)67.2
    562..800     +  promoter       hsp70 promoter: Drosophila melanogaster hsp70Bb promoter
    931..2532    +  CDS            Cas9(N): N-terminal portion of Streptococcus pyogenes Cas9 (Zetsche et al., 2015)
   2533..5031    +  CDS            Cas9(C): C-terminal portion of Streptococcus pyogenes Cas9 (Zetsche et al., 2015)
   5032..5079    +  CDS            nucleoplasmin NLS: bipartite nuclear localization signal from nucleoplasmin
   5134..5853    +  CDS            EGFP: the original enhanced GFP (Yang et al., 1996) mammalian codon-optimized
   5881..6537    -  CDS            P74 (fragment): PIF0_NPVAC - Experimental evidence at protein level: Swiss-Prot protein existence level 1. Plays an essential role for oral infectivity of occlusion- derived virus (ODV) and functions also in host midgut attachment and fusion by binding to a specific host receptor. From Autographa californica nuclear polyhedrosis virus (AcMNPV).
   6577..6646    +  protein_bind   attB: attB site for the φC31 integrase (Groth et al., 2000) phage φC31 integrase
   6865..6883    -  promoter       T3 promoter: promoter for bacteriophage T3 RNA polymerase
   6926..6948    -  protein_bind   lac operator (fragment): The lac repressor binds to the lac operator to inhibit transcription in E. coli. This inhibition can be relieved by adding lactose or isopropyl-β-D-thiogalactopyranoside (IPTG). lac repressor encoded by lacI
   6952..6982    -  promoter       lac promoter: promoter for the E. coli lac operon
   6997..7018    -  protein_bind   CAP binding site: CAP binding activates transcription in the presence of cAMP. E. coli catabolite activator protein
   7031..7123    -  CDS            lacI (fragment): lac repressor; lacI; The lac repressor binds to the lac operator to inhibit transcription in E. coli. This inhibition can be relieved by adding lactose or isopropyl-β-D-thiogalactopyranoside (IPTG).
   7306..7894    -  rep_origin     ori: high-copy-number ColE1/pMB1/pBR322/pUC origin of replication
   8065..8925    -  CDS            AmpR: β-lactamase; bla; confers resistance to ampicillin, carbenicillin, and related antibiotics
   8926..9030    -  promoter       AmpR promoter: bla
   9083..9511    -  rep_origin     f1 ori (sequence partly withheld): f1 bacteriophage origin of replication; arrow indicates direction of (+) strand synthesis
   9516..9673    -  CDS            lacZα (fragment): LacZα fragment of β-galactosidase; lacZ fragment
   9676..9694    +  promoter       T7 promoter: promoter for bacteriophage T7 RNA polymerase
   9719..13838   +  gene           mini-white: white; This modified version of the white gene lacks part of the first intron.
  13845..13878   -  protein_bind   loxP: Cre-mediated recombination occurs in the 8-bp core sequence (GCATACAT). Cre recombinase
  13897..14317   +  promoter       dU6-3 promoter: RNA polymerase III promoter for Drosophila U6-3 snRNA (Port et al., 2014)
  14338..14413   +  misc_RNA       gRNA scaffold: guide RNA scaffold for the Streptococcus pyogenes CRISPR/Cas9 system
  14476..14896   +  promoter       dU6-3 promoter: RNA polymerase III promoter for Drosophila U6-3 snRNA (Port et al., 2014)
