[The description below was written by a language model from this plasmid's Addgene catalogue record and pLannotate feature annotations shown in this document.]
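Description:
1098E=TI-pgSIT[tra,bTub,Hasp70Bb-Cas9] is a roughly 14.9 kb Drosophila melanogaster transgenesis and CRISPR plasmid built on an attB/mini-white backbone. In E. coli it is maintained as a high-copy plasmid through a ColE1/pUC-type origin and selected with ampicillin (AmpR). An f1 origin and remnants of a lac/lacZα cloning region with T3 and T7 promoters are also annotated. The φC31 attB site allows integrase-mediated insertion into an attP docking site in the fly genome, and mini-white provides an eye-colour marker for identifying transformants. A single loxP site lies next to mini-white, and a fragment of a gypsy insulator sits upstream of the Cas9 cassette.

The payload combines both CRISPR components in one construct. Two Drosophila U6-3 RNA polymerase III promoters each drive a guide RNA with the S. pyogenes scaffold. According to the record, one guide targets transformer (tra) and the other β-Tubulin (bTub). Because the map is circular, the second U6-3 promoter at the end of the sequence pairs with the scaffold at its start. The heat-inducible hsp70Bb promoter drives S. pyogenes Cas9 carrying a nucleoplasmin NLS. Cas9 is linked by a T2A peptide to EGFP, so fluorescence reports Cas9 expression from a separate polypeptide. The cassette ends in the baculovirus p10 3′ region, which the annotation tool appears to have labelled as a reverse-strand AcMNPV P74 fragment.

The associated publication describes a temperature-inducible precision-guided sterile insect technique. The design makes Cas9 expression, and therefore cutting of the two targets, dependent on heat shock. This suggests that a single transgenic strain can be maintained without induction and then heat-treated to disrupt tra and bTub.
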