Addgene plasmid #149427: 1098E=TI-pgSIT[tra,bTub,Hasp70Bb-Cas9]
Purpose: The attB plasmid with the mini-white harboring two U6.3-gRNAs targeting Dmel tra and bTub genes, and Hsp70Bb-Cas9-T2A-eGFP-p10.
Depositing lab: Omar Akbari. Depositing organization: University of California, San Diego (UCSD). Publication: Temperature-Inducible Precision-Guided Sterile Insect Technique. Kandul NP, Liu J, Akbari OS. CRISPR J. 2021 Dec;4(6):822-835. doi: 10.1089/crispr.2021.0077. Epub 2021 Nov 3. PubMed 34735288.
Backbone
  Vector backbone: attB with mini-white
  Vector type: Insect Expression, CRISPR
Growth in bacteria
  Bacterial resistance: Ampicillin, 100 μg/mL
  Growth temperature: 37°C
  Growth strain: DH5alpha
  Copy number: High Copy
Gene/Insert 1
  Gene/Insert name: U6.3-gRNAs[TraB, bTub]
  Species: D. melanogaster (fly)
Gene/Insert 2
  Gene/Insert name: Hsp70Bb-Cas9-T2A-eGFP-p10 (alt name: Cas9 (Csn1) endonuclease from the Streptococcus pyogenes)
  Species: D. melanogaster (fly)
  Tag / fusion protein: eGFP (C terminal on insert)
Terms and licenses: Academic/Nonprofit Terms; Industry Terms: Not Available to Industry
How to cite: 1098E=TI-pgSIT[tra,bTub,Hasp70Bb-Cas9] was a gift from Omar Akbari (Addgene plasmid # 149427 ; http://n2t.net/addgene:149427 ; RRID:Addgene_149427)
